Addgene plasmid #78796: p3xFLAG-CMV TIP60 365-513
Purpose: To overexpress TIP60 365-513 in Mammalian Cells
Depositing lab: Jaewhan Song. Depositing organization: Yonsei University. Publication: Stabilization of p21 (Cip1/WAF1) following Tip60-dependent acetylation is required for p21-mediated DNA damage response. Lee MS, Seo J, Choi DY, Lee EW, Ko A, Ha NC, Yoon JB, Lee HW, Kim KP, Song J. Cell Death Differ. 2013 Apr;20(4):620-9. doi: 10.1038/cdd.2012.159. Epub 2012 Dec 14. PubMed 23238566.
Backbone
  Vector backbone: p3xFLAG-CMV
  Vector type: Mammalian Expression
Growth in bacteria
  Bacterial resistance: Ampicillin, 100 μg/mL
  Growth temperature: 37°C
  Growth strain: DH5alpha
  Copy number: High Copy
Gene/Insert
  Gene/Insert name: TIP60
  Species: H. sapiens (human)
  Mutation: aa365-513
  Entrez Gene: KAT5 (a.k.a. ESA1, HTATIP, HTATIP1, NEDFASB, PLIP, TIP, TIP60, ZC2HC5, cPLA2)
  Promoter: CMV
  Tag / fusion protein: 3xFLAG (N terminal on backbone)
  Cloning method: Restriction Enzyme; 5′ cloning site unknown (unknown if destroyed); 3′ cloning site unknown (unknown if destroyed)
  Sequencing primers: 5′ CMV-F; 3′ hGH-PA-R
Terms and licenses: Academic/Nonprofit Terms; Industry Terms: Not Available to Industry
How to cite: p3xFLAG-CMV TIP60 365-513 was a gift from Jaewhan Song (Addgene plasmid # 78796 ; http://n2t.net/addgene:78796 ; RRID:Addgene_78796)
