[The description below was written by a language model from this plasmid's Addgene catalogue record.]
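Description:
p3xFLAG-CMV TIP60 365-513 is a mammalian expression plasmid built on the p3xFLAG-CMV backbone and designed to overexpress a truncated fragment of human TIP60, the product of the KAT5 gene, in mammalian cells. It is propagated in E. coli as a high-copy plasmid under ampicillin selection. The record does not list the origin of replication or any marker for selecting stably transfected mammalian cells, so nothing beyond transfection-based overexpression can be stated.

The insert encodes only residues 365 to 513 of TIP60, a lysine acetyltransferase, rather than the full-length protein. Transcription is driven by the CMV promoter, a strong constitutive viral promoter widely used for high-level expression in mammalian cell lines. The fragment is fused in frame to an N-terminal 3xFLAG tag supplied by the backbone. This tag consists of three tandem FLAG epitopes and allows sensitive detection by western blot or immunofluorescence, as well as immunoprecipitation with anti-FLAG antibodies. The 3′ sequencing primer named in the record anneals to a human growth hormone polyadenylation region, which suggests that this signal terminates the transcript. The insert was introduced by restriction enzyme cloning, but the sites used are not recorded.

A deletion construct of this kind is typically used alongside full-length protein and other fragments to map which region of a protein mediates an interaction or activity. The associated study concerns Tip60-dependent acetylation and stabilization of p21 in the DNA damage response, which fits that use, although the record itself states only overexpression as the purpose.
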