>Addgene plasmid #78796 | p3xFLAG-CMV TIP60 365-513 | addgene partial sequence | sequence record 149315 | CMV-F 5'-CGCAAATGGGCGGTAGGCGTG-3'
AGAGCTCGTTTAGTGAACCGTCAGAATTAACCATGGACTACAAAGACCATGACGGTGATTATAAAGATCA
TGACATCGATTACAAGGATGACGATGACAAGCTTGCGGCCGCAATGTACAATGTGGCCTGCATCCTAACC
CTGCCTCCCTACCAGCGCCGGGGCTACGGCAAGCTGCTGATCGAGTTCAGCTATGAACTCTCCAAAGTGG
AAGGGAAAACAGGGACCCCTGAGAAGCCCCTCTCAGACCTTGGCCTCCTATCCTATCGAAGCTACTGGTC
CCAGACCATCCTGGAGATCCTGATGGGGCTGAAGTCGGAGAGCGGGGAGAGGCCACAGATCACCATCAAT
GAGATTAGTGAAATCACCAGCATCAAGAAGGAGGATGTCATCTCCACTCTGCAGTACCTCAATCTCATCA
ACTACTACAAGGGCCAGTACATCCTCACACTGTCAGAGGACATCGTGGATGGCCATGAGCGGGCCATGCT
CAAGCGGCTCCTGCGGATCGACTCCAAGTGTCTGCACTTCACTCCCAAGGACTGGAGCAAGAGGGGGAAG
TGGTGATCTAGAGGATCCCGGGTGGCATCCCTGTGACCCCTCCCCAGTGCCTCTCCTGGCCCTGGAAGTT
GCCACTCCAGTGCCCACCAGCCTTGTCCTAATAAAATTAAGTTGCATCATTTTGTCTGACTAGGTGTCCT
TCTATAATATTATGGGGTGGAGGGGGGTGGTATGGAGCAAGGGGCAAGTTGGGAAGACAACCTGTAGGGC
CTGCGGGGTCTATTGGGAACCAAGCTGGAGTGCAGTGGCACAATCTTGGCTCACTGCAATCTCCGCCTCC
TGGGTTCAAGCGATTCTCCTGCCTCAGCCTCCCGAGTTGTTGGGATTCCAGGCATGCATGACCAGGCTCA
GCTAATTTTTGTTTTTTTGGGTAGAGACGGGGTTTCACCATATTGGCCAGGCTGGTCTCCAACTCCTAAT
