LOCUS       Exported 811 bp ds-DNA linear SYN 13-JUN-2021
DEFINITION  To overexpress TIP60 365-513 in Mammalian Cells.
ACCESSION   .
VERSION     .
KEYWORDS    p3xFLAG-CMV TIP60 365-513
SOURCE      synthetic DNA construct
  ORGANISM  synthetic DNA construct
REFERENCE   1 (bases 1 to 811)
  AUTHORS   Lee MS, Seo J, Choi DY, Lee EW, Ko A, Ha NC, Yoon JB, Lee HW, Kim
            KP, Song J
  TITLE     Stabilization of p21 (Cip1/WAF1) following Tip60-dependent
            acetylation is required for p21-mediated DNA damage response.
  JOURNAL   Cell Death Differ. 2013 Apr;20(4):620-9. doi: 10.1038/cdd.2012.159.
            Epub 2012 Dec 14.
  PUBMED    23238566
REFERENCE   2 (bases 1 to 811)
  AUTHORS   .
  TITLE     Direct Submission
  JOURNAL   Exported Jun 13, 2021 from SnapGene Server 1.1.58
            http://www.snapgene.com
FEATURES             Location/Qualifiers
     source          1..811
                     /organism="synthetic DNA construct"
                     /mol_type="other DNA"
     CDS             complement(649..714)
                     /codon_start=1
                     /product="three tandem FLAG(R) epitope tags, followed by an
                     enterokinase cleavage site"
                     /label=3xFLAG
                     /translation="DYKDHDGDYKDHDIDYKDDDDK"
     promoter        complement(744..796)
                     /label=CMVd2 promoter
                     /note="truncated human cytomegalovirus (CMV) immediate
                     early promoter that yields moderately reduced expression
                     relative to the full-length promoter"
ORIGIN
        1 acttgcccct tgctccatac cacccccctc caccccataa tattatagaa ggacacctag
       61 tcagacaaaa tgatgcaact taattttatt aggacaaggc tggtgggcac tggagtggca
      121 acttccaggg ccaggagagg cactggggag gggtcacagg gatgccaccc gggatcctct
      181 agatcaccac ttccccctct tgctccagtc cttgggagtg aagtgcagac acttggagtc
      241 gatccgcagg agccgcttga gcatggcccg ctcatggcca tccacgatgt cctctgacag
      301 tgtgaggatg tactggccct tgtagtagtt gatgagattg aggtactgca gagtggagat
      361 gacatcctcc ttcttgatgc tggtgatttc actaatctca ttgatggtga tctgtggcct
      421 ctccccgctc tccgacttca gccccatcag gatctccagg atggtctggg accagtagct
      481 tcgataggat aggaggccaa ggtctgagag gggcttctca ggggtccctg ttttcccttc
      541 cactttggag agttcatagc tgaactcgat cagcagcttg ccgtagcccc ggcgctggta
      601 gggaggcagg gttaggatgc aggccacatt gtacattgcg gccgcaagct tgtcatcgtc
      661 atccttgtaa tcgatgtcat gatctttata atcaccgtca tggtctttgt agtccatggt
      721 taattctgac ggttcactaa acgagctctg cttatataga cctcccaccg tacacgccta
      781 cccgcccatt tgcgtcaacg ggggcggggg t
//
